>Addgene plasmid #203589 | pACRISPR-TP | addgene full sequence | sequence record 428749 | Addgene NGS Result
AGATAGGGT
[37 nt withheld, positions 10-46]
AAAGAACGTGGACTCCAACGTCAAAGG
[49 nt withheld, positions 74-122]
T
[91 nt withheld, positions 124-214]
G
[124 nt withheld, positions 216-339]
CCATTCGCCATTCAGGCTGCGCAACTGTTGGGAAGGGCGATCGGTGCGGGCCTCTTCGCTATTACGCCAG
CTGGCGAAAGGGGGATGTGCTGCAAGGCGATTAAGTTGGGTAACGCCAGGGTTTTCCCAGTCACGACGTT
GTAAAACGACGGCCAGTGAATTGTAATACGACTCACTATAGGGCGAATTCGAGCTCGGTACCCGGGGATC
CCGGCATCAGAGCAGATTGTACTGAGAGTGCACCATAATCGGCATTTTCTTTTGCGTTTTTATTTGTTAA
CTGTTAATTGTCCTTGTTCAAGGATGCTGTCTTTGACAACAGATGTTTTCTTGCCTTTGATGTTCAGCAG
GAAGCTAGGCGCAAACGTTGATTGTTTGTCTGCGTAGAATCCTCTGTTTGTCATATAGCTTGTAATCACG
ACATTGTTTCCTTTCGCTTGAGGTACAGCGAAGTGTGAGTAAGTAAAGGTTACATCGTTAGGATCAAGAT
CCATTTTTAACACAAGGCCAGTTTTGTTCAGCGGCTTGTATGGGCCAGTTAAAGAATTAGAAACATAACC
AAGCATGTAAATATCGTTAGACGTAATGCCGTCAATCGTCATTTTTGATCCGCGGGAGTCAGTGAACAGA
TACCATTTGCCGTTCATTTTAAAGACGTTCGCGCGTTCAATTTCATCTGTTACTGTGTTAGATGCAATCA
GCGGTTTCATCACTTTTTTCAGTGTGTAATCATCGTTTAGCTCAATCATACCGAGAGCGCCGTTTGCTAA
CTCAGCCGTGCGTTTTTTATCGCTTTGCAGAAGTTTTTGACTTTCTTGACGGAAGAATGATGTGCTTTTG
CCATAGTATGCTTTGTTAAATAAAGATTCTTCGCCTTGGTAGCCATCTTCAGTTCCAGTGTTTGCTTCAA
ATACTAAGTATTTGTGGCCTTTATCTTCTACGTAGTGAGGATCTCTCAGCGTATGGTTGTCGCCTGAGCT
GTAGTTGCCTTCATCGATGAACTGCTGTACATTTTGATACGTTTTTCCGTCACCGTCAAAGATTGATTTA
TAATCCTCTACACCGTTGATGTTCAAAGAGCTGTCTGATGCTGATACGTTAACTTGTGCAGTTGTCAGTG
TTTGTTTGCCGTAATGTTTACCGGAGAAATCAGTGTAGAATAAACGGATTTTTCCGTCAGATGTAAATGT
GGCTGAACCTGACCATTCTTGTGTTTGGTCTTTTAGGATAGAATCATTTGCATCGAATTTGTCGCTGTCT
TTAAAGACGCGGCCAGCGTTTTTCCAGCTGTCAATAGAAGTTTCGCCGACTTTTTGATAGAACATGTAAA
TCGATGTGTCATCCGCATTTTTAGGATCTCCGGCTAATGCAAAGACGATGTGGTAGCCGTGATAGTTTGC
GACAGTGCCGTCAGCGTTTTGTAATGGCCAGCTGTCCCAAACGTCCAGGCCTTTTGCAGAAGAGATATTT
TTAATTGTGGACGAATCGAACTCAGGAACTTGATATTTTTCATTTTTTTGCTGTTCAGGGATTTGCAGCA
TATCATGGCGTGTAATATGGGAAATGCCGTATGTTTCCTTATATGGCTTTTGGTTCGTTTCTTTCGCAAA
CGCTTGAGTTGCGCCTCCTGCCAGCAGTGCGGTAGTAAAGGTTAATACTGTTGCTTGTTTTGCAAACTTT
TTGATGTTCATCGTTCATGTCTCCTTTTTTATGTACTGTGTTAGCGGTCTGCTTCTTCCAGCCCTCCTGT
TTGAAGATGGCAAGTTAGTTACGCACAATAAAAAAAGACCTAAAATATGTAAGGGGTGACGCCAAAGTAT
ACACTTTGCCCTTTACACATTTTAGGTCTTGCCTGCTTTATCAGTAACAAACCCGCGCGATTTACTTTTC
GACCTCATTCTATTAGACTCTCGTTTGGATTGCAACTGGTCTATTTTCCTCTTTTGTTTGATAGAAAATC
ATAAAAGGATTTGCAGACTACGGGCCTAAAGAACTAAAAAATCTATCTGTTTCTTTTCATTCTCTGTATT
TTTTATAGTTTCTGTTGCATGGGCATAAAGTTGCGTCGACGCCTTGCTCAAATTGGAATCAGGTTTGTGC
CAATACCAGTAGAAACAGACGAAGAATCCATGGCGGCCGCTGTCATGGGCCCTTGACAATTAATCATCCG
GCTCGTATAATGTGTGGCGAGACCATTGGTCTCAGTTTTAGAGCTAGAAATAGCAAGTTAAAATAAGGCT
AGTCCGTTATCAACTTGAAAAAGTGGCACCGAGTCGGTGCTTTTTTTGAGATCTGTCCATACCCATGGTC
TAGAATGCTCGAGACTTTTCATACTCCCGCCATTCAGAAGCTTGAGTATTCTATAGTGTCACCTAAATAG
CTTGGCGTAATCATGGTCATAGCTGTTTCCTGTGTGAAATTGTTATCCGCTCACAATTCCACACAACATA
CGAGCCGGAAGCATAAAGTGTAAAGCCTGGGGTGCCTAATGAGTGAGCTAACTCACATTAATTGCGTTGC
GCTCACTGCCCGCTTTCCAGTCGGGAAACCTGTCGTGCCAGAATTCTTGAAGACGAAAGGCCGTGGGTCG
ATGTTTGATGTTATGGAGCAGCAACGATGTTACGCAGCAGGGCAGTCGCCCTAAAACAATGTTAGGCAGC
CGTTGTGCTGGTGCTTTCTGATAGTTGTTGTGGGGTAGGCAGTCAGAGTTCGATTTGCTTGTCGCCATAA
TAGATTCACAAGAAGGATTCGACATGGGTCAAAGTAGCGATGAAGCCAACGCTCCCGTTGCAGGGCAGTT
TGCGCTTCCCCTGAGTGCCACCTTTGGCTTAGGGGATCGCGTACGCAAGAAATCTGGTGCCGCTTGGCAG
GGTCAAGTCGTCGGTTGGTATTGCACAAAACTCACTCCTGAAGGCTATGCGGTCGAGTCCGAATCCCACC
CAGGCTCAGTGCAAATTTATCCTGTGGCTGCACTTGAACGTGTGGCCTAACAATTCGCTCCAGACCGGTC
TTAGCCCCTCCCCTTGGTGTCCAACCGCTCTGTAGGCCTCTCAGGCGCCGCTGGTGCCGCTGGTTGGACG
CCAAGGGTGAATCCGCCTCGATACCCTGATTACTCGCTTCCTGCGCCCTCTCAGGCGGCGATAGGGGACT
GGTAAAACGGGGATTGCCCAGACGCCTCCCCCGCCCCTTCAGGGGCACAAATGCGGCCCCAACGGGGCCA
CGTAGTGGTGCGTTTTTTGCGTTTCCACCCTTTTCTTCCTTTTCCCTTTTAAACCTTTTAGGACGTCTAC
AGGCCACGTAATCCGTGGCCTGTAGAGTTTAAAAAGGGACGGATTTGTTGCCATTAAGGGACGGATTTGT
TGTTAAGAAGGGACGGATTTGTTGTTGTAAAGGGACGGATTTGTTGTATTGTGGGACGCAGATACAGTGT
CCCCTTATACACAAGGAATGTCGAACGTGGCCTCACCCCCAATGGTTTACAAAAGCAATGCCCTGGTCGA
GGCCGCGTATCGCCTCAGTGTTCAGGAACAGCGGATCGTTCTGGCCTGTATTAGCCAGGTGAAGAGGAGC
GAGCCTGTCACCGATGAAGTGATGTATTCAGTGACGGCGGAGGACATAGCGACGATGGCGGGTGTCCCTA
TCGAATCTTCCTACAACCAGCTCAAAGAAGCGGCCCTGCGCCTGAAACGGCGGGAAGTCCGGTTAACCCA
AGAGCCCAATGGCAAGGGGAAAAGACCGAGTGTGATGATTACCGGCTGGGTGCAAACAATCATCTACCGG
GAGGGTGAGGGCCGTGTAGAACTCAGGTTCACCAAAGACATGCTGCCGTACCTGACGGAACTCACCAAAC
AGTTCACCAAATACGCCTTGGCTGACGTGGCCAAGATGGACAGCACCCACGCGATCAGGCTTTACGAGCT
GCTCATGCAATGGGACAGCATCGGCCAGCGCGAAATAGAAATTGACCAGCTGCGAAAGTGGTTTCAACTG
GAAGGCCGGTATCCCTCGATCAAGGACTTCAAGTTGCGAGTGCTTGATCCAGCCGTGACGCAGATCAACG
AGCACAGCCCGCTACAGGTGGAGTGGGCGCAGCGAAAGACCGGGCGCAAGGTCACACATCTGTTGTTCAG
TTTTGGACCGAAGAAGCCCGCCAAGGCGGTGGGTAAGGCCCCAGCGAAGCGCAAGGCCGGGAAGATTTCA
GATGCTGAGATCGCGAAACAGGCTCGCCCTGGTGAGACATGGGAAGCGGCCCGCGCTCGACTAACCCAGA
TGCCGCTTGCGCAAACTATTAACTGGCGAACTACTTACTCTAGCTTCCCGGCAACAATTAATAGACTGGA
TGGAGGCGGATAAAGTTGCAGGACCACTTCTGCGCTCGGCCCTTCCGGCTGGCTGGTTTATTGCTGATAA
ATCTGGAGCCGGTGAGCGTGGGTCTCGCGGTATCATTGCAGCACTGGGGCCAGATGGTAAGCCCTCCCGT
ATCGTAGTTATCTACACGACGGGGAGTCAGGCAACTATGGATGAACGAAATAGACAGATCGCTGAGATAG
GTGCCTCACTGATTAAGCATTGGTAACTGTCAGACCAAGTTTACTCATATATACTTTAGATTGATTTAAA
ACTTCATTTTTAATTTAAAAGGATCTAGGTGAAGATCCTTTTTGATAATCTCATGACCAAAATCCCTTAA
CGTGAGTTTTCGTTCCACTGAGCGTCAGACCCCGTAGAAAAGATCAAAGGATCTTCTTGAGATCCTTTTT
TTCTGCGCGTAATCTGCTGCTTGCAAACAAAAAAACCACCGCTACCAGCGGTGGTTTGTTTGCCGGATCA
AGAGCTACCAACTCTTTTTCCGAAGGTAACTGGCTTCAGCAGAGCGCAGATACCAAATACTGTCCTTCTA
GTGTAGCCGTAGTTAGGCCACCACTTCAAGAACTCTGTAGCACCGCCTACATACCTCGCTCTGCTAATCC
TGTTACCAGTGGCTGCTGCCAGTGGCGATAAGTCGTGTCTTACCGGGTTGGACTCAAGACGATAGTTACC
GGATAAGGCGCAGCGGTCGGGCTGAACGGGGGGTTCGTGCACACAGCCCAGCTTGGAGCGAACGACCTAC
ACCGAACTGAGATACCTACAGCGTGAGCTATGAGAAAGCGCCACGCTTCCCGAAGGGAGAAAGGCGGACA
GGTATCCGGTAAGCGGCAGGGTCGGAACAGGAGAGCGCACGAGGGAGCTTCCAGGGGGAAACGCCTGGTA
TCTTTATAGTCCTGTCGGGTTTCGCCACCTCTGACTTGAGCGTCGATTTTTGTGATGCTCGTCAGGGGGG
CGGAGCCTATGGAAAAACGCCAGCAACGCGGCCTTTTTACGGTTCCTGGCCTTTTGCTGGCCTTTTGCTC
ACATGTTCTTTCCTGCGTTATCCCCTGATTCTGTGGATAACCGTATTACCGCCTTTGAGTGAGCTGATAC
CGCTCGCCGCAGCCGAACGACCGAGCGCAGCGAGTCAGTGAGCGAGGAAGCGGAAGAGCGCCTGATGCGG
TATTTTCTCCTTACGCATCTGTGCGGTATTTCACACCGCACAGATGCGTAAGGAGAAAATACCGCATCAG
GAAATTGTAAGCGTTAATATTTTGTTAAAATTCGCGTTAAATTTTTGTTAAATCAGCTCATTTTTTAACC
AATAGGCCGAAATCGGCAAAATCCCTTATAAATCAAAAGAATAGACCG
Features (pLannotate 1.2.2; 22 found; start..end, strand, type, name):
    343..500     -  CDS            lacZα (fragment): LacZα fragment of β-galactosidase; lacZ fragment
    503..521     +  promoter       T7 promoter: promoter for bacteriophage T7 RNA polymerase
    524..550     +  misc_feature   MCS (fragment): pUC18/19 multiple cloning site
    551..586     +  misc_feature   bom (fragment): basis of mobility region from pBR322
    612..2030    -  CDS            sacB: SACB_BACSU - Experimental evidence at protein level: Swiss-Prot protein existence level 1. From Bacillus subtilis (strain 168).
   2031..2403    -  promoter       sacB promoter (fragment): sacR; sacB promoter and control region
   2410..2451    +  terminator     λ tL3 terminator (fragment): transcription terminator tL3 from phage λ
   2492..2521    +  promoter       trc promoter: strong E. coli promoter; hybrid between the trp and lac UV5 promoters
   2544..2619    +  misc_RNA       gRNA scaffold: guide RNA scaffold for the Streptococcus pyogenes CRISPR/Cas9 system
   2699..2717    -  promoter       SP6 promoter: promoter for bacteriophage SP6 RNA polymerase
   2759..2775    -  protein_bind   lac operator: The lac repressor binds to the lac operator to inhibit transcription in E. coli. This inhibition can be relieved by adding lactose or isopropyl-β-D-thiogalactopyranoside (IPTG). lac repressor encoded by lacI
   2783..2813    -  promoter       lac promoter: promoter for the E. coli lac operon
   2828..2849    -  protein_bind   CAP binding site: CAP binding activates transcription in the presence of cAMP. E. coli catabolite activator protein
   2862..2900    -  CDS            lacI (fragment): lac repressor; lacI; The lac repressor binds to the lac operator to inhibit transcription in E. coli. This inhibition can be relieved by adding lactose or isopropyl-β-D-thiogalactopyranoside (IPTG).
   2943..3009    +  ncRNA          AAC AAD leader (fragment): Accession: RF02912 - putative aminoglycoside riboswitch / attI site
   3093..3329    +  CDS            TpR: E. coli plasmid-associated dihydrofolate reductase; dhfrIIb from plasmid R388; confers resistance to trimethoprim
   3431..3782    -  rep_origin     pRO1600 oriV: broad-host-range origin of replication from Pseudomonas aeruginosa plasmid pRO1600; requires the pRO1600 Rep protein for replication (West et al., 1994)
   3796..4616    +  CDS            pRO1600 Rep (fragment): replication protein for the broad-host-range plasmid pRO1600 from Pseudomonas aeruginosa&nbsp
   4616..4914    +  CDS            bla(M) (fragment): β-lactamase lacking the signal sequence; bla(M); allows cytosolic expression of β-lactamase
   5086..5674    +  rep_origin     ori: high-copy-number ColE1/pMB1/pBR322/pUC origin of replication
   5860..5909    -  misc_feature   bom (fragment): basis of mobility region from pBR322
   5968..339     -  rep_origin     f1 ori (across the origin) (sequence partly withheld): f1 bacteriophage origin of replication; arrow indicates direction of (+) strand synthesis
