[The description below was written by a language model from this plasmid's Addgene catalogue record and pLannotate feature annotations shown in this document.]
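Description:
pACRISPR-TP is an empty-backbone bacterial plasmid for expressing single-guide RNAs during CRISPR/Cas9 genome editing in Burkholderia. It was derived from the pACRISPR vector. The sequenced record is about 6.1 kb. Selection is by trimethoprim, conferred by a plasmid-type dihydrofolate reductase gene (TpR, the R388 dhfr). Only a truncated β-lactamase fragment is annotated, which suggests that the trimethoprim marker displaced or disrupted an earlier ampicillin/carbenicillin marker, although the record does not describe this step.

Two replication systems make it a shuttle vector. A high-copy ColE1/pUC-type origin supports propagation in E. coli cloning strains. The pRO1600 oriV, together with its Rep protein (annotated as a fragment), provides broad-host-range replication in Pseudomonas-like and related Gram-negative hosts. An f1 origin and short bom remnants are also present.

The functional cassette is a trc promoter placed directly upstream of the Streptococcus pyogenes Cas9 guide RNA scaffold. The short gap between them is presumably where a user-designed spacer is inserted by restriction cloning, and no spacer is included in the deposited plasmid. No Cas9 gene is annotated, so the nuclease must be supplied from another source. Leftover cloning-vector elements surround the cassette, including T7 and SP6 promoters, a partial multiple cloning site, a lacZα fragment and lac promoter/operator sequences. The multiple cloning site may be usable for adding homology repair templates, but the record does not state this.

The plasmid also carries sacB from Bacillus subtilis with its native promoter region. This gene confers sucrose sensitivity, giving a counter-selection that is typically used to cure the plasmid from edited cells.
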