Addgene plasmid #203589: pACRISPR-TP
Purpose: (Empty Backbone) A sgRNA expression plasmid for genome editing in Burkholderia
Depositing lab: Leonilde Moreira. Depositing organization: Instituto Superior Tecnico. Publication: Genomic editing in Burkholderia multivorans by CRISPR/Cas9. Ferreira MR, Queiroga V, Moreira LM. Appl Environ Microbiol. 2024 Feb 21;90(2):e0225023. doi: 10.1128/aem.02250-23. Epub 2024 Feb 2. PubMed 38299816.
Backbone
  Vector backbone: pACRISPR
  Backbone manufacturer: This was built on the plasmid pACRISPR (addgene reference:#113348) from Quanjiang Ji
  Vector type: Bacterial Expression
Growth in bacteria
  Bacterial resistance: Trimethoprim, 50 μg/mL
  Growth temperature: 37°C
  Growth strain: DH5alpha
  Copy number: High Copy
Gene/Insert
  Cloning method: Restriction Enzyme
Terms and licenses: Academic/Nonprofit Terms; Industry Terms: Not Available to Industry
How to cite: pACRISPR-TP was a gift from Leonilde Moreira (Addgene plasmid # 203589 ; http://n2t.net/addgene:203589 ; RRID:Addgene_203589)
